Addgene plasmid #18856: pGWF1
Purpose: (Empty Backbone)
Depositing lab: Wolf Frommer. Depositing organization: Carnegie Institution for Science. Publication: Fluorescence Resonance Energy Transfer sensors for quantitative monitoring of pentose and disaccharide accumulation in bacteria. Kaper T, Lager I, Looger LL, Chermak D, Frommer WB. Biotechnol Biofuels. 2008 Jun 3. 1(1):11. 10.1186/1754-6834-1-11 PubMed 18522753.
Backbone
  Vector backbone: pRSET
  Backbone size (bp): 3000
  Modifications to backbone: none
  Vector type: Bacterial Expression
Growth in bacteria
  Bacterial resistance: Chloramphenicol and Ampicillin, 25 & 100 μg/mL
  Growth temperature: 37°C
  Growth strain: ccdB Survival
  Growth instructions: The Destination Vectors will only grow on ccdB resistant cells from Invitrogen, Catalog no. A10460.
  Copy number: High Copy
Gene/Insert
  Gene/Insert name: None
  Tag / fusion protein: CFP (N terminal on insert); Venus (C terminal on insert)
  Cloning method: Restriction Enzyme; 5′ cloning site att (not destroyed); 3′ cloning site att (not destroyed)
  Sequencing primers: 5′ n/a
Terms and licenses: Academic/Nonprofit Terms; Industry Terms: Not Available to Industry
Depositor comments: pGWF1 s a Destination Vector. It carries the lethal ccdB gene (The ccdB gene is replaced with your gene of interest during the LR reaction). The Destination Vectors will only grow on ccdB resistant cells from Invitrogen, Catalog no. A10460.
How to cite: pGWF1 was a gift from Wolf Frommer (Addgene plasmid # 18856 ; http://n2t.net/addgene:18856 ; RRID:Addgene_18856)
