[The description below was written by a language model from this plasmid's Addgene catalogue record and pLannotate feature annotations shown in this document.]
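Description:
pGWF1 is an empty Gateway destination vector for bacterial expression, built on the pRSET backbone and designed for assembling FRET sensor proteins in which a gene of interest is sandwiched between two fluorescent proteins. It replicates in E. coli from a high-copy ColE1/pUC-type origin, also carries an f1 origin for single-stranded DNA production, and is selected with ampicillin (β-lactamase) on the backbone together with chloramphenicol, whose resistance gene lies within the Gateway cassette. Because the cassette includes the toxic ccdB gene, the unrecombined plasmid can only be maintained in ccdB-tolerant strains. The sequenced record is about 6 kb.

Expression is driven by a T7 promoter with the phage gene 10 ribosome binding site and ends at a T7 terminator, so a host supplying T7 RNA polymerase is needed. The reading frame opens with the standard pRSET leader, annotated as a His-tag-containing fragment, the T7 gene 10 leader and the Xpress epitope with its enterokinase site, followed by ECFP. Downstream sits the attR1–CmR–ccdB–attR2 cassette, and then Venus, a fast-maturing yellow fluorescent protein. In an LR recombination with an entry clone, the chloramphenicol/ccdB segment is replaced by the insert, which ccdB counter-selects for in ordinary strains, yielding an ECFP–insert–Venus fusion. Inserts must be in frame and lack a stop codon for Venus to be translated. The associated publication used this type of design to make FRET sensors monitoring pentose and disaccharide accumulation in bacteria. Several short annotated fragments (RSF ori, lacI, lacZα, SET1) are probably backbone remnants or partial matches rather than functional elements.
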