Features (pLannotate 1.2.2; 23 found; start..end, strand, type, name):
      3..111     +  rep_origin     RSF ori (fragment): Plasmids containing the RSF 1030 origin of replication can be propagated in E. coli cells that contain additional plasmids with compatible origins.
    113..166     +  CDS            lacI (fragment): lac repressor; lacI; The lac repressor binds to the lac operator to inhibit transcription in E. coli. This inhibition can be relieved by adding lactose or isopropyl-β-D-thiogalactopyranoside (IPTG).
    186..204     +  promoter       T7 promoter: promoter for bacteriophage T7 RNA polymerase
    236..258     +  RBS            RBS: efficient ribosome binding site from bacteriophage T7 gene 10 (Olins and Rangwala, 1989)
    278..298     +  CDS            capTEV™ (fragment): composite tag for in vivo biotinylation, TEV protease cleavage, and 6xHis tagging
    299..331     +  CDS            T7 tag (gene 10 leader): leader peptide from bacteriophage T7 gene 10 promotes efficient translation in E. coli
    335..358     +  CDS            Xpress™ tag: Xpress™ epitope tag, including an enterokinase recognition and cleavage site
    371..1084    +  CDS            ECFP: ECFP is a basic (constitutively fluorescent) cyan fluorescent protein published in 1996, derived from Aequorea victoria. It has low acid sensitivity.
   1070..1194    +  protein_bind   attR1: mutant version of attR; recombination site for the Gateway® LR reaction LR Clonase™
   1219..1249    +  promoter       lac UV5 promoter: E. coli lac promoter with an "up" mutation
   1273..1302    +  promoter       cat promoter (fragment): promoter of the E. coli cat gene encoding chloramphenicol acetyltransferase
   1303..1962    +  CDS            CmR: chloramphenicol acetyltransferase; cat; confers resistance to chloramphenicol
   2141..2299    +  CDS            ccdA (fragment): CCDA_ECO57 - Also known as H, letA. Experimental evidence at protein level: Swiss-Prot protein existence level 1. Antitoxin component of a type II toxin-antitoxin (TA) system which inhibits the post-segregational killing (PSK) of plasmid-free cells, also referred to as a plasmid addiction system. Binds to and blocks the activity of CcdB; will also remove bound CcdB protein from the CcdB-GyrA complex by forming a CcdA-CcdB complex, a process termed rejuvenation. Functions as a transcriptional corepressor for the ccdAB operon, repression also requires CcdB (By similarity). From Escherichia coli
   2304..2606    +  CDS            ccdB: CCDB_ECOLI - Also known as G, letB, letD. Experimental evidence at protein level: Swiss-Prot protein existence level 1. Toxic component of a type II toxin-antitoxin (TA) system, functioning in plasmid maintainence. Responsible for the post- segregational killing (PSK) of plasmid-free cells, also referred to as a plasmid addiction system. Half-life of over 2 hours. Cell killing by CcdB is accompanied by filamentation, defects in chromosome and plasmid segregation, defects in cell division, formation of anucleate cells, decreased DNA synthesis and plasmid loss. Interferes with the activity of DN
   2650..2774    -  protein_bind   attR2: mutant version of attR; recombination site for the Gateway® LR reaction LR Clonase™
   2781..3498    +  CDS            Venus (fragment): yellow fluorescent protein (YFP) with fast and efficient maturation (Nagai et al., 2002) mammalian codon-optimized
   3511..3560    +  CDS            SET1 (fragment): solubility-enhancement tag derived from T7 phage gene 10B
   3568..3615    +  terminator     T7 terminator: transcription terminator for bacteriophage T7 RNA polymerase
   3641..3707    +  CDS            lacZα (fragment): LacZα fragment of β-galactosidase; lacZ fragment
   3712..4167    +  rep_origin     f1 ori (sequence partly withheld): f1 bacteriophage origin of replication; arrow indicates direction of (+) strand synthesis
   4193..4297    +  promoter       AmpR promoter: bla
   4298..5158    +  CDS            AmpR: β-lactamase; bla; confers resistance to ampicillin, carbenicillin, and related antibiotics
   5329..5917    +  rep_origin     ori: high-copy-number ColE1/pMB1/pBR322/pUC origin of replication
>Addgene plasmid #18856 | pGWF1 | addgene full sequence | sequence record 181402 | Addgene NGS Result
CGTTATCCCCTGATTCTGTGGATAACCGTATTACCGCCTTTGAGTGAGCTGATACCGCTCGCCGCAGCCG
AACGACCGAGCGCAGCGAGTCAGTGAGCGAGGAAGCGGAAGAGCGCCCAATACGCAAACCGCCTCTCCCC
GCGCGTTGGCCGATTCATTAATGCAGGATCTCGATCCCGCGAAATTAATACGACTCACTATAGGGAGACC
ACAACGGTTTCCCTCTAGAAATAATTTTGTTTAACTTTAAGAAGGAGATATACATATGCGGGGTTCTCAT
CATCATCATCATCATGGTATGGCTAGCATGACTGGTGGACAGCAAATGGGTCGGGATCTGTACGACGATG
ACGATAAGGATCCGGGCCGCATGGTGAGCAAGGGCGAGGAGCTGTTCACCGGGGTGGTGCCCATCCTGGT
CGAGCTGGACGGCGACGTAAACGGCCACAAGTTCAGCGTGTCCGGCGAGGGCGAGGGCGATGCCACCTAC
GGCAAGCTGACCCTGAAGTTCATCTGCACCACCGGCAAGCTGCCCGTGCCCTGGCCCACCCTCGTGACCA
CCCTGACCTGGGGCGTGCAGTGCTTCAGCCGCTACCCCGACCACATGAAGCAGCACGACTTCTTCAAGTC
CGCCATGCCCGAAGGCTACGTCCAGGAGCGCACCATCTTCTTCAAGGACGACGGCAACTACAAGACCCGC
GCCGAGGTGAAGTTCGAGGGCGACACCCTGGTGAACCGCATCGAGCTGAAGGGCATCGACTTCAAGGAGG
ACGGCAACATCCTGGGGCACAAGCTGGAGTACAACTACATCAGCCACAACGTCTATATCACCGCCGACAA
GCAGAAGAACGGCATCAAGGCCAACTTCAAGATCCGCCACAACATCGAGGACGGCAGCGTGCAGCTCGCC
GACCACTACCAGCAGAACACCCCCATCGGCGACGGCCCCGTGCTGCTGCCCGACAACCACTACCTGAGCA
CCCAGTCCGCCCTGAGCAAAGACCCCAACGAGAAGCGCGATCACATGGTCCTGCTGGAGTTCGTGACCGC
CGCCGGGATCACTGATATCACAAGTTTGTACAAAAAAGCTGAACGAGAAACGTAAAATGATATAAATATC
AATATATTAAATTAGATTTTGCATAAAAAACAGACTACATAATACTGTAAAACACAACATATCCAGTCAC
TATGGCGGCCGCATTAGGCACCCCAGGCTTTACACTTTATGCTTCCGGCTCGTATAATGTGTGGATTTTG
AGTTAGGATCCGTCGAGATTTTCAGGAGCTAAGGAAGCTAAAATGGAGAAAAAAATCACTGGATATACCA
CCGTTGATATATCCCAATGGCATCGTAAAGAACATTTTGAGGCATTTCAGTCAGTTGCTCAATGTACCTA
TAACCAGACCGTTCAGCTGGATATTACGGCCTTTTTAAAGACCGTAAAGAAAAATAAGCACAAGTTTTAT
CCGGCCTTTATTCACATTCTTGCCCGCCTGATGAATGCTCATCCGGAATTCCGTATGGCAATGAAAGACG
GTGAGCTGGTGATATGGGATAGTGTTCACCCTTGTTACACCGTTTTCCATGAGCAAACTGAAACGTTTTC
ATCGCTCTGGAGTGAATACCACGACGATTTCCGGCAGTTTCTACACATATATTCGCAAGATGTGGCGTGT
TACGGTGAAAACCTGGCCTATTTCCCTAAAGGGTTTATTGAGAATATGTTTTTCGTCTCAGCCAATCCCT
GGGTGAGTTTCACCAGTTTTGATTTAAACGTGGCCAATATGGACAACTTCTTCGCCCCCGTTTTCACCAT
GGGCAAATATTATACGCAAGGCGACAAGGTGCTGATGCCGCTGGCGATTCAGGTTCATCATGCCGTTTGT
GATGGCTTCCATGTCGGCAGAATGCTTAATGAATTACAACAGTACTGCGATGAGTGGCAGGGCGGGGCGT
AAACGCGTGGATCCGGCTTACTAAAAGCCAGATAACAGTATGCGTATTTGCGCGCTGATTTTTGCGGTAT
AAGAATATATACTGATATGTATACCCGAAGTATGTCAAAAAGAGGTATGCTATGAAGCAGCGTATTACAG
TGACAGTTGACAGCGACAGCTATCAGTTGCTCAAGGCATATATGATGTCAATATCTCCGGTCTGGTAAGC
ACAACCATGCAGAATGAAGCCCGTCGTCTGCGTGCCGAACGCTGGAAAGCGGAAAATCAGGAAGGGATGG
CTGAGGTCGCCCGGTTTATTGAAATGAACGGCTCTTTTGCTGACGAGAACAGGGGCTGGTGAAATGCAGT
TTAAGGTTTACACCTATAAAAGAGAGAGCCGTTATCGTCTGTTTGTGGATGTACAGAGTGATATTATTGA
CACGCCCGGGCGACGGATGGTGATCCCCCTGGCCAGTGCACGTCTGCTGTCAGATAAAGTCTCCCGTGAA
CTTTACCCGGTGGTGCATATCGGGGATGAAAGCTGGCGCATGATGACCACCGATATGGCCAGTGTGCCGG
TCTCCGTTATCGGGGAAGAAGTGGCTGATCTCAGCCACCGCGAAAATGACATCAAAAACGCCATTAACCT
GATGTTCTGGGGAATATAAATGTCAGGCTCCCTTATACACAGCCAGTCTGCAGGTCGACCATAGTGACTG
GATATGTTGTGTTTTACAGTATTATGTAGTCTGTTTTTTATGCAAAATCTAATTTAATATATTGATATTT
ATATCATTTTACGTTTCTCGTTCAGCTTTCTTGTACAAAGTGGTGATATCGGTGAGCAAGGGCGAGGAGC
TGTTCACCGGGGTGGTGCCCATCCTGGTCGAGCTGGACGGCGACGTAAACGGCCACAAGTTCAGCGTGTC
CGGCGAGGGCGAGGGCGATGCCACCTACGGCAAGCTGACCCTGAAGCTGATCTGCACCACCGGCAAGCTG
CCCGTGCCCTGGCCCACCCTCGTGACCACCCTGGGCTACGGCCTGCAGTGCTTCGCCCGCTACCCCGACC
ACATGAAGCAGCACGACTTCTTCAAGTCCGCCATGCCCGAAGGCTACGTCCAGGAGCGCACCATCTTCTT
CAAGGACGACGGCAACTACAAGACCCGCGCCGAGGTGAAGTTCGAGGGCGACACCCTGGTGAACCGCATC
GAGCTGAAGGGCATCGACTTCAAGGAGGACGGCAACATCCTGGGGCACAAGCTGGAGTACAACTACAACA
GCCACAACGTCTATATCACCGCCGACAAGCAGAAGAACGGCATCAAGGCCAACTTCAAGATCCGCCACAA
CATCGAGGACGGCGGCGTGCAGCTCGCCGACCACTACCAGCAGAACACCCCCATCGGCGACGGCCCCGTG
CTGCTGCCCGACAACCACTACCTGAGCTACCAGTCCGCCCTGAGCAAAGACCCCAACGAGAAGCGCGATC
ACATGGTCCTGCTGGAGTTCGTGACCGCCGCCGGGATCACTCTCGGCATGGACGAGCTGTACAAGTAAAA
GCTTGATCCGGCTGCTAACAAAGCCCGAAAGGAAGCTGAGTTGGCTGCTGCCACCGCTGAGCAATAACTA
GCATAACCCCTTGGGGCCTCTAAACGGGTCTTGAGGGGTTTTTTGCTGAAAGGAGGAACTATATCCGGAT
CTGGCGTAATAGCGAAGAGGCCCGCACCGATCGCCCTTCCCAACAGTTGCGCAGCCTGAATGGCGAATGG
G
[124 nt withheld, positions 3712-3835]
C
[91 nt withheld, positions 3837-3927]
AGGGTGT
[43 nt withheld, positions 3935-3977]
CCTTTGACGTTGGAGTCCACGTTCTTT
[37 nt withheld, positions 4005-4041]
ACCCTATCTCGGTCTATTCTTTTGATTTATAAGGGATTTTGCCGATTTCGGCCTATTGGTTAAAAAATGA
GCTGATTTAACAAAAATTTAACGCGAATTTTAACAAAATATTAACGCTTACAATTTAGGTGGCACTTTTC
GGGGAAATGTGCGCGGAACCCCTATTTGTTTATTTTTCTAAATACATTCAAATATGTATCCGCTCATGAG
ACAATAACCCTGATAAATGCTTCAATAATATTGAAAAAGGAAGAGTATGAGTATTCAACATTTCCGTGTC
GCCCTTATTCCCTTTTTTGCGGCATTTTGCCTTCCTGTTTTTGCTCACCCAGAAACGCTGGTGAAAGTAA
AAGATGCTGAAGATCAGTTGGGTGCACGAGTGGGTTACATCGAACTGGATCTCAACAGCGGTAAGATCCT
TGAGAGTTTTCGCCCCGAAGAACGTTTTCCAATGATGAGCACTTTTAAAGTTCTGCTATGTGGCGCGGTA
TTATCCCGTATTGACGCCGGGCAAGAGCAACTCGGTCGCCGCATACACTATTCTCAGAATGACTTGGTTG
AGTACTCACCAGTCACAGAAAAGCATCTTACGGATGGCATGACAGTAAGAGAATTATGCAGTGCTGCCAT
AACCATGAGTGATAACACTGCGGCCAACTTACTTCTGACAACGATCGGAGGACCGAAGGAGCTAACCGCT
TTTTTGCACAACATGGGGGATCATGTAACTCGCCTTGATCGTTGGGAACCGGAGCTGAATGAAGCCATAC
CAAACGACGAGCGTGACACCACGATGCCTGTAGCAATGGCAACAACGTTGCGCAAACTATTAACTGGCGA
ACTACTTACTCTAGCTTCCCGGCAACAATTAATAGACTGGATGGAGGCGGATAAAGTTGCAGGACCACTT
CTGCGCTCGGCCCTTCCGGCTGGCTGGTTTATTGCTGATAAATCTGGAGCCGGTGAGCGTGGGTCTCGCG
GTATCATTGCAGCACTGGGGCCAGATGGTAAGCCCTCCCGTATCGTAGTTATCTACACGACGGGGAGTCA
GGCAACTATGGATGAACGAAATAGACAGATCGCTGAGATAGGTGCCTCACTGATTAAGCATTGGTAACTG
TCAGACCAAGTTTACTCATATATACTTTAGATTGATTTAAAACTTCATTTTTAATTTAAAAGGATCTAGG
TGAAGATCCTTTTTGATAATCTCATGACCAAAATCCCTTAACGTGAGTTTTCGTTCCACTGAGCGTCAGA
CCCCGTAGAAAAGATCAAAGGATCTTCTTGAGATCCTTTTTTTCTGCGCGTAATCTGCTGCTTGCAAACA
AAAAAACCACCGCTACCAGCGGTGGTTTGTTTGCCGGATCAAGAGCTACCAACTCTTTTTCCGAAGGTAA
CTGGCTTCAGCAGAGCGCAGATACCAAATACTGTTCTTCTAGTGTAGCCGTAGTTAGGCCACCACTTCAA
GAACTCTGTAGCACCGCCTACATACCTCGCTCTGCTAATCCTGTTACCAGTGGCTGCTGCCAGTGGCGAT
AAGTCGTGTCTTACCGGGTTGGACTCAAGACGATAGTTACCGGATAAGGCGCAGCGGTCGGGCTGAACGG
GGGGTTCGTGCACACAGCCCAGCTTGGAGCGAACGACCTACACCGAACTGAGATACCTACAGCGTGAGCT
ATGAGAAAGCGCCACGCTTCCCGAAGGGAGAAAGGCGGACAGGTATCCGGTAAGCGGCAGGGTCGGAACA
GGAGAGCGCACGAGGGAGCTTCCAGGGGGAAACGCCTGGTATCTTTATAGTCCTGTCGGGTTTCGCCACC
TCTGACTTGAGCGTCGATTTTTGTGATGCTCGTCAGGGGGGCGGAGCCTATGGAAAAACGCCAGCAACGC
GGCCTTTTTACGGTTCCTGGCCTTTTGCTGGCCTTTTGCTCACATGTTCTTTCCTG
