>Addgene plasmid #18856 | pGWF1 | addgene partial sequence | sequence record 73057 | T7 5'-TAATACGACTCACTATAGGG-3'
TGTTTACTTTAAGAAGGAGATATACATATGCGGGGTTCTCATCATCATCATCATCATGGTATGGCTAGCA
TGACTGGTGGACAGCAAATGGGTCGGGATCTGTACGACGATGACGATAAGGATCCGGGCCGCATGGTGAG
CAAGGGCGAGGAGCTGTTCACCGGGGTGGTGCCCATCCTGGTCGAGCTGGACGGCGACGTAAACGGCCAC
AAGTTCAGCGTGTCCGGCGAGGGCGAGGGCGATGCCACCTACGGCAAGCTGACCCTGAAGTTCATCTGCA
CCACCGGCAAGCTGCCCGTGCCCTGGCCCACCCTCGTGACCACCCTGACCTGGGGCGTGCAGTGCTTCAG
CCGCTACCCCGACCACATGAAGCAGCACGACTTCTTCAAGTCCGCCATGCCCGAAGGCTACGTCCAGGAG
CGCACCATCTTCTTCAAGGACGACGGCAACTACAAGACCCGCGCCGAGGTGAAGTTCGAGGGCGACACCC
TGGTGAACCGCATCGAGCTGAAGGGCATCGACTTCAAGGAGGACGGCAACATCCTGGGGCACAAGCTGGA
GTACAACTACATCAGCCACAACGTCTATATCACCGCCGACAAGCAGAAGAACGGCATCAAGGCCAACTTC
AAGATCCGCCACAACATCGAGGACGGCAGCGTGCAGCTCGCCGACCACTACCAGCAGAACACCCCCATCG
GCGACGGCCCCGTGCTGCTGCCCGACAACCACTACCTGAGCACCCAGTCCGCCCTGAGCAAAGACCCCAA
CGAGAAGCGCGATCACATGGTCCTGCTGGAGTTCGTGACCGCCGCCGGGATCACTGATATCACAAGTTTG
TACAAAAAAGCTTGAAACGAGAAACGTAAAATGATATAAATATCAATATATTAAATTAGATTTTGCATAA
AAAACA
