>Addgene plasmid #18856 | pGWF1 | addgene partial sequence | sequence record 73748 | T7-term
AGCAGCCGGAATCAAGCTTTTACTTGTACAGCTCGTCCATGCCGAGAGTGATCCCGGCGGCGGTCACGAA
CTCCAGCAGGACCATGTGATCGCGCTTCTCGTTGGGGTCTTTGCTCAGGGCGGACTGGTAGCTCAGGTAG
TGGTTGTCGGGCAGCAGCACGGGGCCGTCGCCGATGGGGGTGTTCTGCTGGTAGTGGTCGGCGAGCTGCA
CGCCGCCGTCCTCGATGTTGTGGCGGATCTTGAAGTTGGCCTTGATGCCGTTCTTCTGCTTGTCGGCGGT
GATATAGACGTTGTGGCTGTTGTAGTTGTACTCCAGCTTGTGCCCCAGGATGTTGCCGTCCTCCTTGAAG
TCGATGCCCTTCAGCTCGATGCGGTTCACCAGGGTGTCGCCCTCGAACTTCACCTCGGCGCGGGTCTTGT
AGTTGCCGTCGTCCTTGAAGAAGATGGTGCGCTCCTGGACGTAGCCTTCGGGCATGGCGGACTTGAAGAA
GTCGTGCTGCTTCATGTGGTCGGGGTAGCGGGCGAAGCACTGCAGGCCGTAGCCCAGGGTGGTCACGAGG
GTGGGCCAGGGCACGGGCAGCTTGCCGGTGGTGCAGATCAGCTTCAGGGTCAGCTTGCCGTAGGTGGCAT
CGCCCTCGCCCTCGCCGGACACGCTGAACTTGTGGCCGTTTACGTCGCCGTCCAGCTCGACCAGGATGGG
CACCACCCCGGTGAACAGCTCCTCGCCCTTGCTCACCGATATCACCACTTTGTACAAGAAAGCTGAACGA
GAAACGTAAAATGATATAAATATCAATATA
